Addgene plasmid #120649: Smp_211020-Cd4-bio-His
Purpose: Expression of recombinant S. mansoni protein
Depositing lab: Gavin Wright. Depositing organization: Wellcome Sanger Institute. Publication: A library of cell-surface and secreted proteins from Schistosoma mansoni identifies early serological markers of infection. Cécile Crosnier, Anna V. Protasio, Gabriel Rinaldi, Shona Wilson, Matthew Berriman, Gavin J. Wright. bioRXiv 10.1101/593616.
Backbone
  Vector backbone: pTT3
  Backbone manufacturer: Yves Durocher, NRC
  Backbone size w/o insert (bp): 6686
  Vector type: Mammalian Expression
Growth in bacteria
  Bacterial resistance: Ampicillin, 100 μg/mL
  Growth temperature: 37°C
  Growth strain: DH5alpha
  Copy number: High Copy
Gene/Insert
  Gene/Insert name: Smp_211020
  Species: Schistosoma mansoni
  Insert size (bp): 2017
  Entrez Gene: Smp_211020 (a.k.a. Smp_211020)
  Promoter: CMV
  Tag / fusion protein: ratCd4(d3+4)-bio-6His (C terminal on backbone)
  Cloning method: Restriction Enzyme; 5′ cloning site NotI (not destroyed); 3′ cloning site AscI (not destroyed)
Terms and licenses: Academic/Nonprofit Terms; Industry Terms: Not Available to Industry
How to cite: Smp_211020-Cd4-bio-His was a gift from Gavin Wright (Addgene plasmid # 120649 ; http://n2t.net/addgene:120649 ; RRID:Addgene_120649)
