[The description below was written by a language model from this plasmid's Addgene catalogue record and pLannotate feature annotations shown in this document.]
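Description:
Smp_211020-Cd4-bio-His is a mammalian expression plasmid built on the pTT3 backbone for producing a recombinant Schistosoma mansoni protein as a soluble, tagged product. It is one member of a library of S. mansoni cell-surface and secreted proteins assembled to look for early serological markers of infection. In bacteria it is maintained as a high-copy plasmid through a ColE1/pUC-type origin and selected with ampicillin via the β-lactamase gene. The backbone also carries an Epstein-Barr virus oriP element, which supports episomal maintenance in cells that supply EBNA1. Short lac and tet promoter fragments near the bacterial origin are cloning remnants with no evident role in expression.

The expression cassette is driven by the human CMV immediate-early enhancer and promoter, followed by adenovirus-derived leader and splice sequences and a chimeric intron fragment that are typical of pTT vectors and improve transcript processing. A fragment annotated as a mouse immunoglobulin heavy chain signal sequence lies just upstream of the insert, consistent with directing the product into the secretory pathway. The roughly 2 kb Smp_211020 insert sits between retained NotI and AscI sites and is not itself annotated in the feature table; a small SV40 intron hit within this region is probably a spurious match. Downstream and in frame is rat Cd4 domains 3 and 4, followed according to the record by a biotinylation peptide and a six-histidine tag, which are not separately annotated. A rabbit β-globin polyadenylation signal terminates the transcript. The Cd4 portion provides a common antibody-recognisable handle, the biotin acceptor sequence permits capture on streptavidin, and the His tag allows metal-affinity purification. Together these features suit the protein to plate-based screening of sera.
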