Features (pLannotate 1.2.2; 19 found; start..end, strand, type, name):
      1..380     +  enhancer       CMV enhancer: human cytomegalovirus immediate early enhancer
    382..581     +  promoter       CMV promoter: human cytomegalovirus (CMV) immediate early promoter
    649..687     +  misc_feature   Ad SA (fragment): adenovirus major late transcript splice acceptor (Friedrich and Soriano, 1991)
    720..929     -  CDS            PTP (fragment): TERM_ADE02 - Experimental evidence at protein level: Swiss-Prot protein existence level 1. Protein covalently bound to the viral DNA that acts as a primer for viral genomic replication by DNA strand displacement. Assembles on the viral origin of replication in an initiation complex with viral polymerase, DBP, host NFIA and host POU2F1/OCT1. During initiation, the polymerase covalently couples the first dCTP with Ser- 580 of pTP. The terminal protein stimulates the template activity over 20 fold compared to protein-free templates. Neo-synthesized viral genomes are linked to two preterminal prot
    960..1049    +  intron         chimeric intron (fragment): chimera between introns from adenovirus and immunoglobulin heavy chain genes
   1068..1114    +  CDS            IgH signal sequence (fragment): signal sequence from the mouse immunoglobulin heavy chain variable region
   2471..2489    -  intron         SV40 intron (fragment): modified SV40 intron with splice donor and acceptor sites
   3204..3770    +  CDS            Cd4 (fragment): CD4_RAT - Experimental evidence at protein level: Swiss-Prot protein existence level 1. Integral membrane glycoprotein that plays an essential role in the immune response and serves multiple functions in responses against both external and internal offenses. In T-cells, functions primarily as a coreceptor for MHC class II molecule:peptide complex. The antigens presented by class II peptides are derived from extracellular proteins while class I peptides are derived from cytosolic proteins. Interacts simultaneously with the T-cell receptor (TCR) and the MHC class II presented by antigen presenti
   3930..3985    +  polyA_signal   β-globin poly(A) signal: rabbit β-globin polyadenylation signal (Gil and Proudfoot, 1987)
   4499..6180    -  rep_origin     oriP (fragment): Epstein-Barr virus oriP replication origin (Yates et al., 2000)
   6307..6411    +  promoter       AmpR promoter: bla
   6412..7272    +  CDS            AmpR: β-lactamase; bla; confers resistance to ampicillin, carbenicillin, and related antibiotics
   7443..8031    +  rep_origin     ori: high-copy-number ColE1/pMB1/pBR322/pUC origin of replication
   8214..8306    +  CDS            lacI (fragment): lac repressor; lacI; The lac repressor binds to the lac operator to inhibit transcription in E. coli. This inhibition can be relieved by adding lactose or isopropyl-β-D-thiogalactopyranoside (IPTG).
   8319..8340    +  protein_bind   CAP binding site: CAP binding activates transcription in the presence of cAMP. E. coli catabolite activator protein
   8355..8385    +  promoter       lac promoter: promoter for the E. coli lac operon
   8393..8409    +  protein_bind   lac operator: The lac repressor binds to the lac operator to inhibit transcription in E. coli. This inhibition can be relieved by adding lactose or isopropyl-β-D-thiogalactopyranoside (IPTG). lac repressor encoded by lacI
   8479..8495    +  promoter       tet promoter (fragment): E. coli promoter for tetracycline efflux protein gene
   8505..8530    -  CDS            bla(M) (fragment): β-lactamase lacking the signal sequence; bla(M); allows cytosolic expression of β-lactamase
>Addgene plasmid #120649 | Smp_211020-Cd4-bio-His | addgene full sequence | sequence record 234415 | Addgene NGS Result
GACATTGATTATTGACTAGTTATTAATAGTAATCAATTACGGGGTCATTAGTTCATAGCCCATATATGGA
GTTCCGCGTTACATAACTTACGGTAAATGGCCCGCCTGGCTGACCGCCCAACGACCCCCGCCCATTGACG
TCAATAATGACGTATGTTCCCATAGTAACGCCAATAGGGACTTTCCATTGACGTCAATGGGTGGAGTATT
TACGGTAAACTGCCCACTTGGCAGTACATCAAGTGTATCATATGCCAAGTCCGCCCCCTATTGACGTCAA
TGACGGTAAATGGCCCGCCTGGCATTATGCCCAGTACATGACCTTACGGGACTTTCCTACTTGGCAGTAC
ATCTACGTATTAGTCATCGCTATTACCATGGTGATGCGGTTTTGGCAGTACACCAATGGGCGTGGATAGC
GGTTTGACTCACGGGGATTTCCAAGTCTCCACCCCATTGACGTCAATGGGAGTTTGTTTTGGCACCAAAA
TCAACGGGACTTTCCAAAATGTCGTAATAACCCCGCCCCGTTGACGCAAATGGGCGGTAGGCGTGTACGG
TGGGAGGTCTATATAAGCAGAGCTCGTTTAGTGAACCGTCAGATCCTCACTCTCTTCCGCATCGCTGTCT
GCGAGGGCCAGCTGTTGGGCTCGCGGTTGAGGACAAACTCTTCGCGGTCTTTCCAGTACTCTTGGATCGG
AAACCCGTCGGCCTCCGAACGGTACTCCGCCACCGAGGGACCTGAGCGAGTCCGCATCGACCGGATCGGA
AAACCTCTCGAGAAAGGCGTCTAACCAGTCACAGTCGCAAGGTAGGCTGAGCACCGTGGCGGGCGGCAGC
GGGTGGCGGTCGGGGTTGTTTCTGGCGGAGGTGCTGCTGATGATGTAATTAAAGTAGGCGGTCTTGAGAC
GGCGGATGGTCGAGGTGAGGTGTGGCAGGCTTGAGATCCAGCTGTTGGGGTGAGTACTCCCTCTCAAAAG
CGGGCATTACTTCTGCGCTAAGATTGTCAGTTTCCAAAAACGAGGAGGATTTGATATTCACCTGGCCCGA
TCTGGCCATACACTTGAGTGACAATGACATCCACTTTGCCTTTCTCTCCACAGGTGTCCACTCCCAGGTC
CAAGTTTGCCACCATGGAGTTTCAGACCCAGGTACTCATGTCCCTGCTGCTCTGCATGTCTGGTGCGGCC
GCCCTGAACGAGCACGTGCAGGAAAGCACCACCATCCTGAACAAAGAGTGCGAGAACGACGACCCCCTGG
GCATGATCAGCGGCTCTATCGCCGACTGGCAGATCACCAGCAGCAGCACCTACCCCAGCAGCTGGGTCAA
GGGCTGCGAGGAAAAGAACGCCCGGCTGTTCCGGACCAACGGCCTGGCTTGGTGCGCCAAGTTCAAGAGC
AGCAGCGAGTGGCTGCAGATCGACCTGGGCGTGCAGGCCCTGGTCACCGGCATCATGACACAGGGCAGAG
GCGACGGCTCCGAGTGGGTCACCAGCTTCATGGTGTCCTACAGCGACGACGCCATGCACTGGAAGTTCGT
GACCGACCAGTACGCCAACCAGAAGATCTTCGAGGGCAACAGCGACAGCTACAGCGTGAAGCACAACTAC
TTCGACGAGCCCATCCGGGCCAGATTCGTGAAGATCCACACCTACACCTGGCACAACCACCCCAGCCTGC
GGGTGGAACTCGTGGGCTGCCAGAGCTGCAAGCAGATCATCGGCATCCCCCCATACGCCAGATTCGCCGC
CAGCAGCTCCCGGGGCAAGCGGAGCCAGAGAAGCTGCACCCCCGAGTACGGCCACTACCTGAGCAACAAG
GCTTGGTGTGCCCAGCGGCAGGACGCCCTGCAGTGGCTCCAGATTGATGTGGGCCCTCCCACCCTGATCA
CCGGCGTGATCCTGAAGTCCAGGGGCGACGTGAAGAACAGCCAGTACGTGACCCGGTTCAAGCTGAGCTA
CAGCAACGACACCCGGCTGTGGTACTTCTACAAGGATGCCGCCCCTCTGGACCCCCGGTCCACCGTGTGG
TCCTTCGAGTGGTCCCAGAAGATGAAGGAAAGCGACGACAAGATCAAGAGCGACAAGATTTTTGAGGGGA
ACAACGAGCAGATCACCGAGCGGATCCACTACCTGGCCACCCCCTTTATCGCCAGATACGTGCGGATCCA
CCCCGTGATCTGGCGGAGCCGGATCGCCATGAGAGTGGGCCTGCTGGGATGCAAGCAGAAGGGCAGCTGC
AGCGCCGGCTTCTTCCGGATCAACAACGAGAGCAGCTGCGTGCCCAACCTGGCCTACAAGAAGAATGCCT
GGCTGACCCCCGAGAGCAGCAACCACCGGAAGCGGAACCTGCAGGACAGCGACAAGGCCAGCAGAAGCCA
CGGCTTCACCAGCGAGCCCCGGAACGTGATCGACCCCGAGAACCCCAGCCACTTCCAGTACACCGAGAAC
CAGAGGCCCCCCATGCTGGCCCACCACCGGATCCGGGACAACACCGTGAACAGCAACGCCTTCAAGTTCA
GCAACATCCCCCTGTGGTCCCCCGTGAACGGCATGATCAACGAGCAGTTCGTGGGCGAGAGCAGCGACGG
CATGGCCCTGCTGGCCGTGGATGGCTGGACCGGCGAGGAAATCCTGCTGAAGAACTCCACCCTGAGCACC
CGGTCCAGCGAGCGGCTGATGAACGACGCCCCCGACAACAAGCAGCTGACCAACGACAGCCTGAACAAGA
AAACCATCCAGAACGTGGTGCACACCACCTTCGTGACCCAGAAGTCCGCCCACAGCTGCACCATCCTGGA
ATACCGGTGGCCCTTCGTGGAACTGCCCTCTTGGTACGTGGACCTGCGCGAGCACATCGAAGTGAAGGGC
GTGGTCATCTACACAGCCGGCCACGGCCGGGACGGCAGATACCTGCTGAGCAGCCTGTTCGGCTCTGAGG
AAAAGACCAAGTTCAACAGCGAGAACCTGGAACGGCTGAGCATCTACGTGGAAAGCGAGCCCAGACACCA
CGACACCAAGACCCTGAGCCGGTCCAGCTCCAGCCTGTGCGGCTTCGTGACCAGGATCAACGACGCCATC
TTCAGCCCCAGACTGCACATCCCCTGCCGGCAGCCCCTGATCGGCCGCTACGTGTACGTGGAAGCCAGAG
GCGTGCGGGGCAGATGGTCCCAGGAATTCGCCGCCCTGCTGTGCGAAGTGATGGTGTATGGCGCGCCGTC
GACCTCCATCACGGCCTATAAGAGTGAGGGGGAGTCAGCGGAGTTCTCCTTCCCACTCAACCTTGGAGAG
GAAAGCCTGCAGGGAGAGTTGAGATGGAAGGCAGAGAAGGCTCCTTCTTCCCAGTCCTGGATCACCTTCT
CCCTAAAGAACCAAAAGGTGTCTGTGCAGAAGTCTACTAGCAACCCCAAGTTCCAGCTGTCCGAAACGCT
CCCACTCACCCTTCAGATACCCCAGGTCTCCCTTCAGTTTGCTGGTTCTGGCAACCTGACCCTGACTCTG
GACAGAGGGATACTGTATCAGGAAGTGAACCTGGTGGTGATGAAAGTGACTCAGCCCGACAGCAACACTT
TGACCTGTGAGGTGATGGGACCCACCTCACCCAAGATGAGACTGATCTTGAAGCAGGAGAATCAGGAGGC
CAGGGTCTCCAGGCAGGAGAAAGTGATTCAAGTGCAGGCCCCTGAAGCAGGGGTGTGGCAATGTCTACTG
AGTGAAGGTGAAGAGGTCAAGATGGACTCCAAGATCCAGGTTTTATCCAAAGGGTTGAATTCCGGCAGCC
TGCACCACATCCTGGACGCCCAGAAGATGCTGTGGAACCACAGGGACAGGAACCTGCCTCCTCTGGCCCC
TCTGGGCCCCCACCACCATCACCACCATTGAGTCTAGACACGTGATTAATTAAGGATCCCCCGACCTCGA
CCTCTGGCTAATAAAGGAAATTTATTTTCATTGCAATAGTGTGTTGGAATTTTTTGTGTCTCTCACTCGG
AAGGACATATGGGAGGGCAAATCATTTGGTCGAGATCCCTCGGAGATCTCTAGCTAGAGGATCGATCCCC
GCCCCGGACGAACTAAACCTGACTACGACATCTCTGCCCCTTCTTCGCGGGGCAGTGCATGTAATCCCTT
CAGTTGGTTGGTACAACTTGCCAACTGGGCCCTGTTCCACATGTGACACGGGGGGGGACCAAACACAAAG
GGGTTCTCTGACTGTAGTTGACATCCTTATAAATGGATGTGCACATTTGCCAACACTGAGTGGCTTTCAT
CCTGGAGCAGACTTTGCAGTCTGTGGACTGCAACACAACATTGCCTTTATGTGTAACTCTTGGCTGAAGC
TCTTACACCAATGCTGGGGGACATGTACCTCCCAGGGGCCCAGGAAGACTACGGGAGGCTACACCAACGT
CAATCAGAGGGGCCTGTGTAGCTACCGATAAGCGGACCCTCAAGAGGGCATTAGCAATAGTGTTTATAAG
GCCCCCTTGTTAACCCTAAACGGGTAGCATATGCTTCCCGGGTAGTAGTATATACTATCCAGACTAACCC
TAATTCAATAGCATATGTTACCCAACGGGAAGCATATGCTATCGAATTAGGGTTAGTAAAAGGGTCCTAA
GGAACAGCGATATCTCCCACCCCATGAGCTGTCACGGTTTTATTTACATGGGGTCAGGATTCCACGAGGG
TAGTGAACCATTTTAGTCACAAGGGCAGTGGCTGAAGATCAAGGAGCGGGCAGTGAACTCTCCTGAATCT
TCGCCTGCTTCTTCATTCTCCTTCGTTTAGCTAATAGAATAACTGCTGAGTTGTGAACAGTAAGGTGTAT
GTGAGGTGCTCGAAAACAAGGTTTCAGGTGACGCCCCCAGAATAAAATTTGGACGGGGGGTTCAGTGGTG
GCATTGTGCTATGACACCAATATAACCCTCACAAACCCCTTGGGCAATAAATACTAGTGTAGGAATGAAA
CATTCTGAATATCTTTAACAATAGAAATCCATGGGGTGGGGACAAGCCGTAAAGACTGGATGTCCATCTC
ACACGAATTTATGGCTATGGGCAACACATAATCCTAGTGCAATATGATACTGGGGTTATTAAGATGTGTC
CCAGGCAGGGACCAAGACAGGTGAACCATGTTGTTACACTCTATTTGTAACAAGGGGAAAGAGAGTGGAC
GCCGACAGCAGCGGACTCCACTGGTTGTCTCTAACACCCCCGAAAATTAAACGGGGCTCCACGCCAATGG
GGCCCATAAACAAAGACAAGTGGCCACTCTTTTTTTTGAAATTGTGGAGTGGGGGCACGCGTCAGCCCCC
ACACGCCGCCCTGCGGTTTTGGACTGTAAAATAAGGGTGTAATAACTTGGCTGATTGTAACCCCGCTAAC
CACTGCGGTCAAACCACTTGCCCACAAAACCACTAATGGCACCCCGGGGAATACCTGCATAAGTAGGTGG
GCGGGCCAAGATAGGGGCGCGATTGCTGCGATCTGGAGGACAAATTACACACACTTGCGCCTGAGCGCCA
AGCACAGGGTTGTTGGTCCTCATATTCACGAGGTCGCTGAGAGCACGGTGGGCTAATGTTGCCATGGGTA
GCATATACTACCCAAATATCTGGATAGCATATGCTATCCTAATCTATATCTGGGTAGCATAGGCTATCCT
AATCTATATCTGGGTAGCATATGCTATCCTAATCTATATCTGGGTAGTATATGCTATCCTAATTTATATC
TGGGTAGCATAGGCTATCCTAATCTATATCTGGGTAGCATATGCTATCCTAATCTATATCTGGGTAGTAT
ATGCTATCCTAATCTGTATCCGGGTAGCATATGCTATCCTAATAGAGATTAGGGTAGTATATGCTATCCT
AATTTATATCTGGGTAGCATATACTACCCAAATATCTGGATAGCATATGCTATCCTAATCTATATCTGGG
TAGCATATGCTATCCTAATCTATATCTGGGTAGCATAGGCTATCCTAATCTATATCTGGGTAGCATATGC
TATCCTAATCTATATCTGGGTAGTATATGCTATCCTAATTTATATCTGGGTAGCATAGGCTATCCTAATC
TATATCTGGGTAGCATATGCTATCCTAATCTATATCTGGGTAGTATATGCTATCCTAATCTGTATCCGGG
TAGCATATGCTATCCTCATGATAAGCTGTCAAACATGAGAATTTTCTTGAAGACGAAAGGGCCTCGTGAT
ACGCCTATTTTTATAGGTTAATGTCATGATAATAATGGTTTCTTAGACGTCAGGTGGCACTTTTCGGGGA
AATGTGCGCGGAACCCCTATTTGTTTATTTTTCTAAATACATTCAAATATGTATCCGCTCATGAGACAAT
AACCCTGATAAATGCTTCAATAATATTGAAAAAGGAAGAGTATGAGTATTCAACATTTCCGTGTCGCCCT
TATTCCCTTTTTTGCGGCATTTTGCCTTCCTGTTTTTGCTCACCCAGAAACGCTGGTGAAAGTAAAAGAT
GCTGAAGATCAGTTGGGTGCACGAGTGGGTTACATCGAACTGGATCTCAACAGCGGTAAGATCCTTGAGA
GTTTTCGCCCCGAAGAACGTTTTCCAATGATGAGCACTTTTAAAGTTCTGCTATGTGGCGCGGTATTATC
CCGTGTTGACGCCGGGCAAGAGCAACTCGGTCGCCGCATACACTATTCTCAGAATGACTTGGTTGAGTAC
TCACCAGTCACAGAAAAGCATCTTACGGATGGCATGACAGTAAGAGAATTATGCAGTGCTGCCATAACCA
TGAGTGATAACACTGCGGCCAACTTACTTCTGACAACGATCGGAGGACCGAAGGAGCTAACCGCTTTTTT
GCACAACATGGGGGATCATGTAACTCGCCTTGATCGTTGGGAACCGGAGCTGAATGAAGCCATACCAAAC
GACGAGCGTGACACCACGATGCCTGCAGCAATGGCAACAACGTTGCGCAAACTATTAACTGGCGAACTAC
TTACTCTAGCTTCCCGGCAACAATTAATAGACTGGATGGAGGCGGATAAAGTTGCAGGACCACTTCTGCG
CTCGGCCCTTCCGGCTGGCTGGTTTATTGCTGATAAATCTGGAGCCGGTGAGCGTGGGTCTCGCGGTATC
ATTGCAGCACTGGGGCCAGATGGTAAGCCCTCCCGTATCGTAGTTATCTACACGACGGGGAGTCAGGCAA
CTATGGATGAACGAAATAGACAGATCGCTGAGATAGGTGCCTCACTGATTAAGCATTGGTAACTGTCAGA
CCAAGTTTACTCATATATACTTTAGATTGATTTAAAACTTCATTTTTAATTTAAAAGGATCTAGGTGAAG
ATCCTTTTTGATAATCTCATGACCAAAATCCCTTAACGTGAGTTTTCGTTCCACTGAGCGTCAGACCCCG
TAGAAAAGATCAAAGGATCTTCTTGAGATCCTTTTTTTCTGCGCGTAATCTGCTGCTTGCAAACAAAAAA
ACCACCGCTACCAGCGGTGGTTTGTTTGCCGGATCAAGAGCTACCAACTCTTTTTCCGAAGGTAACTGGC
TTCAGCAGAGCGCAGATACCAAATACTGTTCTTCTAGTGTAGCCGTAGTTAGGCCACCACTTCAAGAACT
CTGTAGCACCGCCTACATACCTCGCTCTGCTAATCCTGTTACCAGTGGCTGCTGCCAGTGGCGATAAGTC
GTGTCTTACCGGGTTGGACTCAAGACGATAGTTACCGGATAAGGCGCAGCGGTCGGGCTGAACGGGGGGT
TCGTGCACACAGCCCAGCTTGGAGCGAACGACCTACACCGAACTGAGATACCTACAGCGTGAGCTATGAG
AAAGCGCCACGCTTCCCGAAGGGAGAAAGGCGGACAGGTATCCGGTAAGCGGCAGGGTCGGAACAGGAGA
GCGCACGAGGGAGCTTCCAGGGGGAAACGCCTGGTATCTTTATAGTCCTGTCGGGTTTCGCCACCTCTGA
CTTGAGCGTCGATTTTTGTGATGCTCGTCAGGGGGGCGGAGCCTATGGAAAAACGCCAGCAACGCGGCCT
TTTTACGGTTCCTGGCCTTTTGCTGGCCTTTTGCTCACATGTTCTTTCCTGCGTTATCCCCTGATTCTGT
GGATAACCGTATTACCGCCTTTGAGTGAGCTGATACCGCTCGCCGCAGCCGAACGACCGAGCGCAGCGAG
TCAGTGAGCGAGGAAGCGGAAGAGCGCCCAATACGCAAACCGCCTCTCCCCGCGCGTTGGCCGATTCATT
AATGCAGCTGGCACGACAGGTTTCCCGACTGGAAAGCGGGCAGTGAGCGCAACGCAATTAATGTGAGTTA
GCTCACTCATTAGGCACCCCAGGCTTTACACTTTATGCTTCCGGCTCGTATGTTGTGTGGAATTGTGAGC
GGATAACAATTTCACACAGGAAACAGCTATGACCATGATTACGCCAAGCTCTAGCTAGAGGTCGACCAAT
TCTCATGTTTGACAGCTTATCATCGCAGATCCGGGCAACGTTGTTGCCATTGCTGCAGGCGCAGAACTGG
TAGGTATGGAAGATCTATACATTGAATCAATATTGGCAATTAGCCATATTAGTCATTGGTTATATAGCAT
AAATCAATATTGGCTATTGGCCATTGCATACGTTGTATCTATATCATAATATGTACATTTATATTGGCTC
ATGTCCAATATGACCGCCATGTT
